Addgene plasmid #74275: pDA199
Purpose: pSTL1-dPSTRy(4,3)
Depositing lab: Serge Pelet. Depositing organization: Universite de Lausanne (UNIL). Publication: Real-time quantification of protein expression at the single-cell level via dynamic protein synthesis translocation reporters. Aymoz D, Wosika V, Durandau E, Pelet S. Nat Commun. 2016 Apr 21;7:11304. doi: 10.1038/ncomms11304. PubMed 27098003.
Backbone
  Vector backbone: pSIVL
  Total vector size (bp): 8620
  Vector type: Bacterial Expression, Yeast Expression
  Selectable markers: LEU2
Growth in bacteria
  Bacterial resistance: Ampicillin, 100 μg/mL
  Growth temperature: 37°C
  Growth strain: DH5alpha
  Copy number: Unknown
Gene/Insert
  Gene/Insert name: pSTL1-dPSTRy(4,3)
  Species: S. cerevisiae (budding yeast)
Resource information
  A portion of this plasmid was derived from a plasmid made by: The SynZips were provided by the Keating lab.
Terms and licenses: Academic/Nonprofit Terms; Industry Terms: Not Available to Industry
Depositor comments: This vector contains the complete pSTL1-dPSTRy(4,3). The vector can be cut either PacI or BstBI prior to transformation in yeast. Selection in Leu depleted medium. For more information, see Aymoz et al. Nat. Comm. 2016.
How to cite: pDA199 was a gift from Serge Pelet (Addgene plasmid # 74275 ; http://n2t.net/addgene:74275 ; RRID:Addgene_74275)
