[The description below was written by a language model from this plasmid's Addgene catalogue record and pLannotate feature annotations shown in this document.]
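Description:
pDA199 is an 8,620 bp yeast integrative shuttle plasmid built on the pSIVL backbone. It carries the complete pSTL1-dPSTRy(4,3), a dynamic protein synthesis translocation reporter for Saccharomyces cerevisiae. In E. coli it is maintained through a high-copy ColE1/pUC-type origin and selected with ampicillin via the β-lactamase gene. No yeast replication origin (2μ or CEN/ARS) is annotated, and the depositor notes that the plasmid is linearised with PacI or BstBI before transformation, so it is meant to integrate into the genome. Transformants are selected on leucine-free medium through LEU2. Two loxP sites flank the LEU2 coding sequence, which should allow Cre-mediated excision of the marker after integration. A separate LEU2 promoter fragment and a RIM13 fragment sit near the bacterial backbone and may serve as homology regions for targeting, although the record does not say so.

The payload appears to consist of two divergently oriented units on either side of the LEU2 cassette. One, on the reverse strand, contains a yeast ubiquitin coding sequence followed by the CYC1 terminator. The other, on the forward strand, encodes an Aequorea victoria-derived fluorescent protein (annotated as 10B), consistent with the "y" in the reporter name. The STL1 promoter named in the insert and the SynZip interaction peptides, credited in the record to an outside source, are not annotated in the feature table. The table also does not identify which promoter drives each unit or any localisation signals. According to the associated publication title, such reporters enable real-time, single-cell quantification of protein expression by following relocation of a fluorescent signal. This avoids waiting for a newly made fluorophore to mature. The T3 and T7 promoters, the MCS and lacZα fragments and the short attB1 match are probably cloning remnants.
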