Features (pLannotate 1.2.2; 19 found; start..end, strand, type, name):
     28..616     -  rep_origin     ori: high-copy-number ColE1/pMB1/pBR322/pUC origin of replication
    787..1647    -  CDS            AmpR: β-lactamase; bla; confers resistance to ampicillin, carbenicillin, and related antibiotics
   1648..1711    -  promoter       AmpR promoter: bla
   1738..1988    +  promoter       LEU2 promoter (fragment): S. cerevisiae LEU2
   1989..2007    -  CDS            lacZα (fragment): LacZα fragment of β-galactosidase; lacZ fragment
   2013..2030    +  promoter       T3 promoter (fragment): promoter for bacteriophage T3 RNA polymerase
   2053..2300    -  terminator     CYC1 terminator: S. cerevisiae CYC1; transcription terminator for CYC1
   2733..2960    -  CDS            ubiquitin: Saccharomyces cerevisiae ubiquitin
   2960..3003    -  misc_feature   MCS (fragment): pBluescript multiple cloning site
   3817..3835    -  promoter       T7 promoter: promoter for bacteriophage T7 RNA polymerase
   3869..3902    -  protein_bind   loxP: Cre-mediated recombination occurs in the 8-bp core sequence (GCATACAT). Cre recombinase
   4403..5494    +  CDS            LEU2: LEU3_YEAST - Experimental evidence at protein level: Swiss-Prot protein existence level 1. Catalyzes the oxidation of 3-carboxy-2-hydroxy-4- methylpentanoate (3-isopropylmalate) to 3-carboxy-4-methyl-2- oxopentanoate. The product decarboxylates to 4-methyl-2 oxopentanoate. From Saccharomyces cerevisiae (strain ATCC 204508 / S288c) (Baker's yeast).
   5748..5781    -  protein_bind   loxP: Cre-mediated recombination occurs in the 8-bp core sequence (GCATACAT). Cre recombinase
   5782..5800    +  promoter       T7 promoter: promoter for bacteriophage T7 RNA polymerase
   6815..6864    +  misc_feature   MCS (fragment): pBluescript multiple cloning site
   6875..7585    +  CDS            10B: 10B is a fluorescent protein published in 1996, derived from Aequorea victoria.
   7604..7628    +  protein_bind   attB1: mutant version of attB; recombination site for the Gateway® BP reaction BP Clonase™
   7980..8321    -  CDS            RIM13 (fragment): RIM13_YEAST - Also known as CPL1. Experimental evidence at protein level: Swiss-Prot protein existence level 1. Required for the proteolytic cleavage of the transcriptional repressor RIM101 in response to alkaline ambient pH, which is necessary for sporulation and invasive growth. Probably the protease that cleaves RIM101. From Saccharomyces cerevisiae (strain ATCC 204508 / S288c) (Baker's yeast).
   8341..8359    -  promoter       T3 promoter: promoter for bacteriophage T3 RNA polymerase
>Addgene plasmid #74275 | pDA199 | depositor full sequence | sequence record 140102 | pDA199 sequence 8620 bps
TAATTCGAAGGCCGCGTTGCTGGCGTTTTTCCATAGGCTCGGCCCCCCTGACGAGCATCACAAAAATCGA
CGCTCAAGTCAGAGGTGGCGAAACCCGACAGGACTATAAAGATACCAGGCGTTTCCCCCTGGAAGCTCCC
TCGTGCGCTCTCCTGTTCCGACCCTGCCGCTTACCGGATACCTGTCCGCCTTTCTCCCTTCGGGAAGCGT
GGCGCTTTCTCATAGCTCACGCTGTAGGTATCTCAGTTCGGTGTAGGTCGTTCGCTCCAAGCTGGGCTGT
GTGCACGAACCCCCCGTTCAGCCCGACCGCTGCGCCTTATCCGGTAACTATCGTCTTGAGTCCAACCCGG
TAAGACACGACTTATCGCCACTGGCAGCAGCCACTGGTAACAGGATTAGCAGAGCGAGGTATGTAGGCGG
TGCTACAGAGTTCTTGAAGTGGTGGCCTAACTACGGCTACACTAGAAGAACAGTATTTGGTATCTGCGCT
CTGCTGAAGCCAGTTACCTTCGGAAAAAGAGTTGGTAGCTCTTGATCCGGCAAACAAACCACCGCTGGTA
GCGGTGGTTTTTTTGTTTGCAAGCAGCAGATTACGCGCAGAAAAAAAGGATCTCAAGAAGATCCTTTGAT
CTTTTCTACGGGGTCTGACGCTCAGTGGAACGAAAACTCACGTTAAGGGATTTTGGTCATGAGATTATCA
AAAAGGATCTTCACCTAGATCCTTTTAAATTAAAAATGAAGTTTTAAATCAATCTAAAGTATATATGAGT
AAACTTGGTCTGACAGTTACCAATGCTTAATCAGTGAGGCACCTATCTCAGCGATCTGTCTATTTCGTTC
ATCCATAGTTGCCTGACTGCCCGTCGTGTAGATAACTACGATACGGGAGGGCTTACCATCTGGCCCCAGT
GCTGCAATGATACCGCGAGACCCACGCTCACCGGCTCCAGATTTATCAGCAATAAACCAGCCAGCCGGAA
GGGCCGAGCGCAGAAGTGGTCCTGCAACTTTATCCGCCTCCATCCAGTCTATTAATTGTTGCCGGGAAGC
TAGAGTAAGTAGTTCGCCAGTTAATAGTTTGCGCAACGTTGTTGCCATTGCTACAGGCATCGTGGTGTCA
CGCTCGTCGTTTGGTATGGCTTCATTCAGCTCCGGTTCCCAACGATCAAGGCGAGTTACATGATCCCCCA
TGTTGTGAAAAAAAGCGGTTAGCTCCTTCGGTCCTCCGATCGTTGTCAGAAGTAAGTTGGCCGCAGTGTT
ATCACTCATGGTTATGGCAGCACTGCATAATTCTCTTACTGTCATGCCATCCGTAAGATGCTTTTCTGTG
ACTGGTGAGTACTCAACCAAGTCATTCTGAGAATAGTGTATGCGGCGACCGAGTTGCTCTTGCCCGGCGT
CAATACGGGATAATACCGCGCCACATAGCAGAACTTTAAAAGTGCTCATCATTGGAAAACGTTCTTCGGG
GCGAAAACTCTCAAGGATCTTACCGCTGTTGAGATCCAGTTCGATGTAACCCACTCGTGCACCCAACTGA
TCTTCAGCATCTTTTACTTTCACCAGCGTTTCTGGGTGAGCAAAAACAGGAAGGCAAAATGCCGCAAAAA
AGGGAATAAGGGCGACACGGAAATGTTGAATACTCATACTCTTCCTTTTTCAATATTATTGAAGCATTTA
TCAGGGTTATTGTCTCATGAGCGGATACATATTTGAAGTATCGTTCGAATTAATTAATTTCCTCAACATA
ACGAGAACACACAGGGGCGCTATCGCACAGAATCAAATTCGATGACTGGAAATTTTTTGTTAATTTCAGA
GGTCGCCTGACGCATATACCTTTTTCAACTGAAAAATTGGGAGAAAAAGGAAAGGTGAGAGCGCCGGAAC
CGGCTTTTCATATAGAATAGAGAAGCGTTCATGACTAAATGCTTGCATCACAATACTTGAACTTGACAAT
ATTATTTAAGGACCTATTGTTTTTTCCATGTAAAACGACGGCCAGTGCATGCATTAACCCTCACTAAAGG
GAACAAAAGCTGGGTACCGGCCGCAAATTAAAGCCTTCGAGCGTCCCAAAACCTTCTCAAGCAAGGTTTT
CAGTATAATGTTACATGCGTACACGCGTCTGTACAGAAAAAAAAGAAAAATTTGAAATATAAATAACGTT
CTTAATACTAACATAACTATAAAAAAATAAATAGGGACCTAGACTTCAGGTTGTCTAACTCCTTCCTTTT
CGGTTAGAGCGGATGTGGGGGGAGGGCGTGAATGTAAGCGTGACATAACTAATTACATGACTCGAGGCTA
GCTTATCATTTTTTGTGCGCCAGACGGTTGCGCAGCGCCGCTTTTTCTTTACGCAGACGCGCGATTTCTT
TTTCCAGGTAAGCGTTTTCATTTTCGATGAACGCAGCGTCATTCTCCAGAGTGGTAACTTCGTTAGATCT
TTTAAATTCCATTGTAAAAGGTGCTGCGGCACTTCCAGCTTTTTTATATAAGGAAGTTTGATTGCTGCCA
CCGTCGACACTAGATCCCCCCACCTTCCGCTTCTTCTTGGGTTCAGCACCAGCCCCCACCTTCCGCTTCT
TCTTGGGTTCGGATCTCATAAGCTTTCCCTGCATTAAAGAATCGGCCAAAGCCCTGGGGGAAGCTGTTTG
AGTATTAGGTGCTAGGGTCGTTTTTCTCTTTACCAAACTAACTGGAAGCAGCCACGCACCTGATTTATGG
TAACCACCTCTTAGCCTTAGCACAAGATGTAAGGTGGACTCCTTCTGAATGTTGTAATCAGACAGCGTTC
TACCGTCTTCTAGCTGCTTACCGGCAAAGATCAATCTTTGTTGATCTGGAGGGATACCTTCCTTGTCTTG
AATTTTCGACTTAACGTTGTCGATGGTATCGGAAGATTCAACTTCCAATGTTATGGTTTTACCGGTCAAA
GTCTTGACGAAAATCTGCATGATATCGAATTCCTGCAGCCCGGGGGATCCACTAGTTCTAGAGGTCTAAA
ACTTTCTATGTTCTATTTTTCTATTTTTTATTTATTCTAACTTGTATGCTAGAACACGTATACAAAATAA
TTATTCAAAATCAATAAAGGGCTTGTTTATATACTATGAGTGTGACTACTCCTGAACTGCAATTCTGACC
CTCTAAGGCCAAGCAGCGTTGAAGGGGACAAAATTGAAGCTAAAACATCTCACTTAAGCTTTCTCAATTT
CTCTATCTACTTCCTTTTTGTTACGAATGCCCCAATGAAAGCCCTATCAAAGGTGAACCAAAAGTGTTTC
CCTTACCGGGATCTGCACTTTCTCAGATTACTACTATCGCGAAGCAGCCAAGCGCAATAGCTGCACCTGG
CGAGGATTAACCAACCAAAAACGGTATATAGCCGAGAAACAGTGTACAACCATTATTTCTTTCTGACGTA
GTGGATGGCTGGACACTTTCCGCTTATTTTAGTTTCATGCAACGAACAGAGCCGCTCGAACAGGCGACGT
AGCGCCGAATACCCCGCGAAACGGAGATGCTACTCAAATGCAGGTAGCGGAGGCATCGCCGTGGGGTATG
CGGTGGCCGAAAAAGGACAAAGTCGGACCCTTCATATCAGTTAAAATGACGCAAGTTGAGTCAAAGTGAG
CCAAATGGGCCAAATGCGGTGGAATAGTGGGACAACGGCACTTATTTCGTCCGTACGTCCGTTATGGATG
TGTATACTATTTCATGATTGGCTTACCTCAAAGAAAATGAAACGGATGGTGCCTCCTAGCCTTGGCAATG
AGTATCAGTAGTGGTGTTCTGCGAGCTCCAATTCGCCCTATAGTGAGTCGTATTAGACGTCTCCCTTCAT
GGTCATAGCTGTTTCCTGATAACTTCGTATAATGTATGCTATACGAAGTTATTCTGTAGGCGAACCTAAC
CGGCCAATTTTCCAAGACCGCTCTGCCGCTGAGCTTGCACCCGTGCCGCTACACAACACCCACACATCCG
TAAACCCCCCGCCATCGGTATCACCAAGGTTGTCTATGACGAGGCGTACAAGAGGACGTGGGGGCCGCCT
CTCCAATGTCACCAATAGGAAAAAAGAAAGACCGAGTGCGAGTTTCTGACAGAAGCCTCAAGAATTTTTT
TTCTTTCTTCGACTATGCTGGAGGTAGAGATGATCGAGGCAGTAGTCAAGTATATATAAATTAATTAGTT
CCACCACCTTCTTTTCTTGTGTTGCTCCTTTCGATGCTATTTCTGGCTTTTTCTAATTTTTTTCATCGTT
TCTTACTTTCTTCCTAATATATAAATTCTTTTGCATTTTCATTCTTCCTCTCCATTTGTTCATTCTCCTT
AAATTTTTTTTAGGTCTCCTTTCTTTCAAGAAACACAGTCATCGAACTATAATTAACTAAACATGTCAGC
ACCTAAGAAGATAGTAGTATTACCTGGAGACCACGTAGGACAGGAGATAACAGCAGAGGCAATAAAGGTA
TTAAAGGCAATATCAGACGTAAGGTCAAACGTAAAGTTCGACTTCGAGAACCACTTAATAGGAGGAGCAG
CAATAGACGCAACAGGAGTACCTTTACCTGACGAGGCATTAGAGGCATCAAAGAAGGCAGACGCAGTATT
ATTAGGAGCAGTAGGAGGACCTAAGTGGGGAACAGGATCAGTAAGGCCTGAGCAGGGATTATTAAAGATA
AGGAAGGAGTTACAGTTATACGCAAACTTAAGGCCTTGCAACTTCGCATCAGACTCATTATTAGACTTAT
CACCTATAAAGCCTCAGTTCGCAAAGGGAACAGACTTCGTAGTAGTAAGGGAGTTAGTAGGAGGAATATA
CTTCGGAAAGAGGAAGGAGGACGACGGAGACGGAGTAGCATGGGACTCAGAGCAGTACACAGTACCTGAG
GTACAGAGGATAACAAGGATGGCAGCATTCATGGCATTACAGCACGAGCCTCCTTTACCTATATGGTCAT
TAGACAAGGCAAACGTATTAGCATCATCAAGGTTATGGAGGAAGACAGTAGAGGAGACAATAAAGAACGA
GTTCCCTACATTAAAGGTACAGCACCAGTTAATAGACTCAGCAGCAATGATATTAGTAAAGAACCCTACA
CACTTAAACGGAATAATAATAACATCAAACATGTTCGGAGACATAATATCAGACGAGGCATCAGTAATAC
CTGGATCATTAGGATTATTACCTTCAGCATCATTAGCATCATTACCTGACAAGAACACAGCATTCGGATT
ATACGAGCCTTGCCACGGATCAGCACCTGACTTACCTAAGAACAAGGTAAACCCTATAGCAACAATATTA
TCAGCAGCAATGATGTTAAAGTTATCATTAAACTTACCTGAGGAGGGAAAGGCAATAGAGGACGCAGTAA
AGAAGGTATTAGACGCAGGAATAAGGACAGGAGACTTAGGAGGATCAAACTCAACAACAGAGGTAGGAGA
CGCAGTAGCAGAGGAGGTAAAGAAGATATTAGCATGAGAATATTGATAAATTTAAATTTTGGAATGAGGG
TTGTCCTTTCCTTTACAATAGAGGCATTTGAGTGAGTAGGTTTTATCACCTTCTTGCTCTTATTAAATCG
CAGTTGTCTTTCCGGTATGTGCTTGACTGAGGAACAATATTTTATTCATGATACATTTCCATGCTACGCA
TATCGTCATCCACATGGAAGGTAATTTTCTTCTGTGGCCTTTCATATAGTTGTGAATGGTAGAACAATCT
TCATATAATAACTTCGTATAATGTATGCTATACGAAGTTATTAATACGACTCACTATAGGGCGAATTGGA
GCTCAAACCGAAATACAGCCATACGTAATTTGGTGGCCTAATATGCCTGGTGTGCTGGATAAGATATTAT
GTTAATGAAATATTTGTACGTACATCCGTTTGTGCGTATGTATATGTGTGTGTAAAATGTACATTGTCCA
AGCTTTCCACAACTCCTATTATCGCTAGTGTTGGCAGGATTATTTGTTTGAAAATAGCATATATCTCGTT
ATGTGAAACTTTGCCAAACAATATTCCTTACAACATCCGTGCATACTCTAAACCCAATCACTAATTTTCA
ATTTTTAAAAACTTTATACTCTGTACTGCGGCAATTAAGGCTTTCGCGTCGTTGAGCGCGCAACACTACC
GGGGGTTCCTTACCGTGAGCCTGCGCCTCTGTAGGAGAATGTAGAGGTTCCCGTTGAGGGAACTCCAGCC
ATGGGTTGACGGGAGTTCCCGTTTGGCCTGATTGCTCTTGCGCAGTTGACATCTAGCCAGAAACAGTAGT
AGTGGGAGTTGATATTACCAATATTTACAGGTAACCTATATTGATTAACTAAATTATAGGCGTTTAAATT
TTTGGGTGGTCAACAAAAGAGGCGAGCAACAATTTGAATTGAAACGTATGTCGCGTGCCCATTAGGAAAT
GAGAGAATATTGAGGACAACGAGGAGCTTCGCAGTGTAGGAATTGAGAAAGAAGCGACCATTTGAACAAT
GCTGAGGTTAATAAGAGGCCCACGATAAAGGCGTTATATTAATCAACGTTGAACATCTTCCCAGAAAAGT
ACATGCGAATAAATCAGGACCGTCGAAAGACGTACGGAACATCATTGGCAAATATACATCGGGATCTGTT
GGATATGCTTGTCGTGATGAAATACTGTTCTCGTTGTCGGCTTGATAAATTTTCTCCCATTTAAAACTCT
TTGAACCAAAATTGTGTACTAACATCAATTTGTATATAAACCATGAGTGTATTTCACCTTGTGGTTTTTC
ACAGCTTTTTAATTTAGAAGAACATCTAGAACTAGTGGATCCCCCGGGCTGCAGGAATTCGATATCAAGC
TTATGAGATCTGCTTCTAAAGGTGAAGAATTATTCACTGGTGTTGTCCCAATTTTGGTTGAATTAGATGG
TGATGTTAATGGTCACAAATTTTCTGTCTCCGGTGAAGGTGAAGGTGATGCTACTTACGGTAAATTGACC
TTAAAATTTATTTGTACTACTGGTAAATTGCCAGTTCCATGGCCAACCTTAGTCACTACTTTAGGTTATG
GTTTGATGTGTTTTGCTAGATACCCAGATCATATGAAACAACATGACTTTTTCAAGTCTGCCATGCCAGA
AGGTTATGTTCAAGAAAGAACTATTTTTTTCAAAGATGACGGTAACTACAAGACCAGAGCTGAAGTCAAG
TTTGAAGGTGATACCTTAGTTAATAGAATCGAATTAAAAGGTATTGATTTTAAAGAAGATGGTAACATTT
TAGGTCACAAATTGGAATACAACTATAACTCTCACAATGTTTACATCATGGCTGACAAACAAAAGAATGG
TATCAAAGTTAACTTCAAAATTAGACACAACATTGAAGATGGTTCTGTTCAATTAGCTGACCATTATCAA
CAAAATACTCCAATTGGTGATGGTCCAGTCTTGTTACCAGACAACCATTACTTATCCTATCAATCTAAAT
TATCCAAAGATCCAAACGAAAAGAGAGACCACATGGTCTTGAAAGAATTTGTTACTGCTGCTGGTATTAC
CCATGGTATGGATGAATTGTACAAAGTCGACAGGTCGAATCAAACAAGTTTGTACAAAAAAGCAGGCTCC
GCGGCCGCCCCCTTCACCATGGGGTCCCAGAAAGTTGCGGAACTCAAAAACCGTGTTGCGGTTAAACTGA
ATCGTAACGAACAGCTGAAAAACAAAGTTGAAGAGCTGAAGAACCGTAACGCTTACCTCAAGAACGAACT
GGCGACCCTGGAGAACGAGGTTGCGCGTCTGGAAAACGACGTTGCAGAATGATAATGAGCTAGCCTCGAG
TGAAAAACCTTACCCCCAAATGTAGTGCTTTGGTGCGATTCCAGCATCCTGTGATGTTCACCTACTTCAA
GGTTATATAATTTTGTGTGTAGAATTGTAAAAAGGATGGATAGACAGTTCTTGAGATAAAGCACAGTTAT
TTTGGTATCACATCATCGGAGTATTTTTCAATTCTGATTTTTTGACTGGACCCAACAAACAACTCCAATT
CATCCAATTGTCCTTCCGTAGGTAAACAACTGGAAATAGGTACACTTCTTTCTATCATCAATACAACAAT
GTTAGTACGAGAGACTTCCAGATCAGGTATAACGATGCCCCCAGATGGACATGTCCTATACTCTTGACAT
TCATAAACACAGAGAGCTGATTCAGGCTCGAAAATATTACATCGCATCCTTAATCGTGCTGATGATTCCA
CGGGTACTACACGTATAAAAAGTTTGTTCGTAGAATACTTTTTGGTTGGCAAAGTCATCTGAGGTACCCA
GCTTTTGTTCCCTTTAGTGAGGGTTAATTTCCTGTAAACTTTATAAATGAAATTCATAATAGAAACGACA
CGAAATTACAAAATGGAATATGTTCATAGGGTAGACGAAACTATATACGCAATCTACATACATTTATCAA
GAAGGAGAAAAAGGAGGATGTAAAGGAATACAGGTAAGCAAATTGATACTAATGGCTCAACGTGATAAGG
AAAAAGAATTGCACTTTAACATTAATATTGACAAGGAGGAGGGCACCACACAAAAAGTTAGGTGTAACAG
AAAATTTAAT
