>Addgene plasmid #74275 | pDA199 | addgene partial sequence | sequence record 141868 | CYC1 5'-GCGTGAATGTAAGCGTGAC-3'
TTGTGCGCCAGACGGTTGCGCAGCGCCGCTTTTTCTTTACGCAGACGCGCGATTTCTTTTTCCAGGTAAG
CGTTTTCATTTTCGATGAACGCAGCGTCATTCTCCAGAGTGGTAACTTCGTTAGATCTTTTAAATTCCAT
TGTAAAAGGTGCTGCGGCACTTCCAGCTTTTTTATATAAGGAAGTTTGATTGCTGCCACCGTCGACACTA
GATCCCCCCACCTTCCGCTTCTTCTTGGGTTCAGCACCAGCCCCCACCTTCCGCTTCTTCTTGGGTTCGG
ATCTCATAAGCTTTCCCTGCATTAAAGAATCGGCCAAAGCCCTGGGGGAAGCTGTTTGAGTATTAGGTGC
TAGGGTCGTTTTTCTCTTTACCAAACTAACTGGAAGCAGCCACGCACCTGATTTATGGTAACCACCTCTT
AGCCTTAGCACAAGATGTAAGGTGGACTCCTTCTGAATGTTGTAATCAGACAGCGTTCTACCGTCTTCTA
GCTGCTTACCGGCAAAGATCAATCTTTGTTGATCTGGAGGGATACCTTCCTTGTCTTGAATTTTCGACTT
AACGTTGTCGATGGTATCGGAAGATTCAACTTCCAATGTTATGGTTTTACCGGTCAAAGTCTTGACGAAA
ATCTGCATGATATCGAATTCCTGCAGCCCGGGGGATCCACTAGTTCTAGAGGTCTAAAACTTTCTATGTT
CTATTTTTCTATTTT
