>Addgene plasmid #74275 | pDA199 | addgene partial sequence | sequence record 142154 | pCaspeR4-3 5'-GGAATTCGATATCAAG-3'
TTGTCCCAATTTTGGTTGAATTAGATGGTGATGTTAATGGTCACAAATTTTCTGTCTCCGGTGAAGGTGA
AGGTGATGCTACTTACGGTAAATTGACCTTAAAATTTATTTGTACTACTGGTAAATTGCCAGTTCCATGG
CCAACCTTAGTCACTACTTTAGGTTATGGTTTGATGTGTTTTGCTAGATACCCAGATCATATGAAACAAC
ATGACTTTTTCAAGTCTGCCATGCCAGAAGGTTATGTTCAAGAAAGAACTATTTTTTTCAAAGATGACGG
TAACTACAAGACCAGAGCTGAAGTCAAGTTTGAAGGTGATACCTTAGTTAATAGAATCGAATTAAAAGGT
ATTGATTTTAAAGAAGATGGTAACATTTTAGGTCACAAATTGGAATACAACTATAACTCTCACAATGTTT
ACATCATGGCTGACAAACAAAAGAATGGTATCAAAGTTAACTTCAAAATTAGACACAACATTGAAGATGG
TTCTGTTCAATTAGCTGACCATTATCAACAAAATACTCCAATTGGTGATGGTCCAGTCTTGTTACCAGAC
AACCATTACTTATCCTATCAATCTAAATTATCCAAAGATCCAAACGAAAAGAGAGACCACATGGTCTTGA
AAGAATTTGTTACTGCTGCTGGTATTACCCATGGTATGGATGAATTGTACAAAGTCGACAGGTCGAATCA
AACAAGTTTGTACAAAAAAGCAGGCTCCGCGGCCGCCCCCTTCACCATGGGGTCCCAGAAAGTTGCGGAA
CTCAAA
